Addgene plasmid #85437: pHR_Gal4UAS_Blinatumomab_PGK_mCherry
Purpose: [Edit] Lentiviral vector for Gal4 inducible Blinatumomab and constitutive mCherry expression
Depositing lab: Wendell Lim. Depositing organization: University of California, San Francisco (UCSF). Publication: Engineering T Cells with Customized Therapeutic Response Programs Using Synthetic Notch Receptors. Roybal KT, Williams JZ, Morsut L, Rupp LJ, Kolinko I, Choe JH, Walker WJ, McNally KA, Lim WA. Cell. 2016 Oct 6;167(2):419-432.e16. doi: 10.1016/j.cell.2016.09.011. Epub 2016 Sep 29. PubMed 27693353.
Backbone
  Vector backbone: pHR SIN
  Vector type: Mammalian Expression, Lentiviral
Growth in bacteria
  Bacterial resistance: Ampicillin, 100 μg/mL
  Growth temperature: 37°C
  Growth strain: NEB Stable
  Copy number: High Copy
Gene/Insert
  Gene/Insert name: Blinatumomab
Terms and licenses: Academic/Nonprofit Terms; Industry Terms: Not Available to Industry
How to cite: pHR_Gal4UAS_Blinatumomab_PGK_mCherry was a gift from Wendell Lim (Addgene plasmid # 85437 ; http://n2t.net/addgene:85437 ; RRID:Addgene_85437)
