[The description below was written by a language model from this plasmid's Addgene catalogue record and pLannotate feature annotations shown in this document.]
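Description:
pHR_Gal4UAS_Blinatumomab_PGK_mCherry is a self-inactivating HIV-1-based lentiviral transfer vector built on the pHR SIN backbone for expression in mammalian cells. It is propagated in E. coli as a high-copy plasmid through a ColE1/pUC-type origin with ampicillin selection (AmpR under its own bla promoter). The viral portion carries a truncated 5' LTR, the Ψ packaging signal with a gag fragment, the RRE for Rev-dependent export of the genomic RNA, the cPPT/CTS, a WPRE that enhances transcript expression, and a ΔU3 3' LTR that inactivates LTR promoter activity after integration. The backbone outside the LTRs also retains legacy elements, including an SV40 promoter, gpt fragments, SV40 small t intron and poly(A) sequences, and scraps of TcR, rop and bom, which appear to be remnants of the parental vector.

The payload consists of two cassettes. The first is the inducible unit: a minimal CMV promoter fragment is annotated upstream of the coding region, and the construct name and stated purpose indicate that Gal4 UAS sites sit ahead of it, although the feature table does not annotate them. It drives blinatumomab, seen in the annotation as four mouse immunoglobulin variable domains in the order light–heavy–heavy–light, consistent with a tandem single-chain bispecific antibody, followed by a short match to an HA epitope tag. Downstream, a mouse PGK promoter constitutively expresses mCherry, marking transduced cells regardless of induction state. The vector serves as a response element: cells also expressing a Gal4-based transcriptional activator, such as the synthetic Notch receptors of the associated work in engineered T cells, would produce blinatumomab only when that activator is released.
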