Features (pLannotate 1.2.2; 40 found; start..end, strand, type, name):
    133..169     +  promoter       minimal CMV promoter (fragment): human cytomegalovirus (CMV) immediate early promoter
    373..705     +  CDS            KV3AF_MOUSE: Experimental evidence at protein level: Swiss-Prot protein existence level 1. From Mus musculus (Mouse).
    751..1122    +  CDS            HVM51_MOUSE: Experimental evidence at protein level: Swiss-Prot protein existence level 1. From Mus musculus (Mouse).
   1141..1494    +  CDS            HVM03_MOUSE: Experimental evidence at protein level: Swiss-Prot protein existence level 1. From Mus musculus (Mouse).
   1549..1866    +  CDS            KV6A3_MOUSE: Experimental evidence at protein level: Swiss-Prot protein existence level 1. From Mus musculus (Mouse).
   1885..1912    +  CDS            3xHA (fragment): three tandem HA epitope tags
   1975..1992    +  misc_feature   MCS (fragment): pUC18/19 multiple cloning site
   2037..2536    +  promoter       PGK promoter: mouse phosphoglycerate kinase 1 promoter
   2557..3264    +  CDS            mCherry: mCherry is a basic (constitutively fluorescent) red fluorescent protein published in 2004, derived from Discosoma sp.. It is reported to be a very rapidly-maturing monomer with low acid sensitivity.
   3279..3309    +  misc_feature   MCS (fragment): pUC18/19 multiple cloning site
   3326..3344    +  misc_feature   MCS (fragment): pBluescript multiple cloning site
   3344..3932    +  misc_feature   WPRE: woodchuck hepatitis virus posttranscriptional regulatory element
   3933..3955    +  misc_feature   MCS (fragment): pBluescript multiple cloning site
   3972..4040    +  CDS            nef (fragment): NEF_HV1Z2 - Experimental evidence at protein level: Swiss-Prot protein existence level 1. Extracellular Nef protein targets CD4(+) T-lymphocytes for apoptosis by interacting with CXCR4 surface receptors. From Human immunodeficiency virus type 1 group M subtype D (isolate Z2/CDC-Z34) (HIV-1).
   4042..4275    +  LTR            3' LTR (ΔU3): self-inactivating 3' long terminal repeat (LTR) from HIV-1
   4300..4318    -  promoter       SP6 promoter: promoter for bacteriophage SP6 RNA polymerase
   4546..4825    +  CDS            TcR (fragment): tetracycline efflux protein; tet; confers resistance to tetracycline
   4826..4874    -  misc_feature   bom (fragment): basis of mobility region from pBR322
   4976..5011    -  CDS            rop (fragment): Rop protein, which maintains plasmids at low copy number; rop
   5106..5210    +  promoter       AmpR promoter: bla
   5211..6071    +  CDS            AmpR: β-lactamase; bla; confers resistance to ampicillin, carbenicillin, and related antibiotics
   6242..6830    +  rep_origin     ori: high-copy-number ColE1/pMB1/pBR322/pUC origin of replication
   7013..7069    +  CDS            lacI (fragment): lac repressor; lacI; The lac repressor binds to the lac operator to inhibit transcription in E. coli. This inhibition can be relieved by adding lactose or isopropyl-β-D-thiogalactopyranoside (IPTG).
   7076..7405    +  promoter       SV40 promoter: SV40 enhancer and early promoter
   7605..7724    +  CDS            gpt (fragment): XGPT_ECOLI - Also known as gpp, gxu. Experimental evidence at protein level: Swiss-Prot protein existence level 1. Purine salvage pathway enzyme that catalyzes the transfer of the ribosyl-5-phosphate group from 5-phospho-alpha-D-ribose 1- diphosphate (PRPP) to the N9 position of the 6-oxopurines guanine and xanthine to form the corresponding ribonucleotides GMP (guanosine 5'- monophosphate) and XMP (xanthosine 5'-monophosphate), with the release of PPi. To a lesser extent, also acts on hypoxanthine (PubMed:9100006, PubMed:3886014). Does not ribophosphorylate adenine (PubMed:3886014). From Esch
   7724..8059    +  CDS            gpt (fragment): XGPT_ECOLI - Also known as gpp, gxu. Experimental evidence at protein level: Swiss-Prot protein existence level 1. Purine salvage pathway enzyme that catalyzes the transfer of the ribosyl-5-phosphate group from 5-phospho-alpha-D-ribose 1- diphosphate (PRPP) to the N9 position of the 6-oxopurines guanine and xanthine to form the corresponding ribonucleotides GMP (guanosine 5'- monophosphate) and XMP (xanthosine 5'-monophosphate), with the release of PPi. To a lesser extent, also acts on hypoxanthine (PubMed:9100006, PubMed:3886014). Does not ribophosphorylate adenine (PubMed:3886014). From Esch
   8154..8459    +  CDS            frsA (fragment): FRSA_ECOLI - Also known as yafA. Experimental evidence at protein level: Swiss-Prot protein existence level 1. Catalyzes the hydrolysis of esters (PubMed:15808744). Displays esterase activity toward pNP-butyrate (PubMed:15808744). May stimulate mixed-acid fermentation by acting as a fermentation/respiration switch that down-regulates respiration and up- regulates fermentation rates (PubMed:15169777). From Escherichia coli (strain K12).
   8463..8537    +  CDS            small t antigen (fragment): SV40 (simian virus 40) small t antigen
   8539..8604    +  intron         small t intron: SV40 (simian virus 40) small t antigen intron
   8734..8754    +  CDS            SV40 NLS: nuclear localization signal of SV40 (simian virus 40) large T antigen
   9073..9156    +  CDS            large T antigen (fragment): large T antigen from SV40 (simian virus 40)
   9179..9313    +  polyA_signal   SV40 poly(A) signal: SV40 polyadenylation signal
   9480..9809    +  CDS            nef (fragment): NEF_HV1BR - Experimental evidence at protein level: Swiss-Prot protein existence level 1. Extracellular Nef protein targets CD4(+) T-lymphocytes for apoptosis by interacting with CXCR4 surface receptors (PubMed:14990729). From Human immunodeficiency virus type 1 group M subtype B (isolate BRU/LAI) (HIV-1).
   9857..10114   +  LTR            5' LTR (truncated): truncated 5' long terminal repeat (LTR) from HIV-1
  10161..10286   +  misc_feature   HIV-1 Ψ: packaging signal of human immunodeficiency virus type 1
  10270..10608   +  CDS            HIV-1 gag (fragment): gag protein from human immunodeficiency virus 1; gag
  10783..11016   +  misc_feature   RRE: The Rev response element (RRE) of HIV-1 allows for Rev-dependent mRNA export from the nucleus to the cytoplasm.
  11393..11493   +  CDS            Rev (fragment): human immunodeficiency virus 1 (HIV-1) Rev protein; rev; enhances nuclear export of unspliced and incompletely spliced viral mRNAs
  11530..11647   +  misc_feature   cPPT/CTS: central polypurine tract and central termination sequence of HIV-1
  11684..11707   -  misc_feature   MCS (fragment): pBluescript multiple cloning site
>Addgene plasmid #85437 | pHR_Gal4UAS_Blinatumomab_PGK_mCherry | addgene full sequence | sequence record 169786 | Addgene NGS Result
GGAGCACTGTCCTCCGAACGTCGGAGCACTGTCCTCCGAACGTCGGAGCACTGTCCTCCGAACGTCGGAG
CACTGTCCTCCGAACGGAGCATGTCCTCCGAACGTCGGAGCACTGTCCTCCGAACGACTAGTTAGGCGTG
TACGGTGGGAGGCCTATATAAGCAGAGCTCGTTTAGTGAACCGTCAGATCGCCTGGAGACGCCATCCACG
CTGTTTTGACCTCCATAGAAGACACCGGGACCGATCCAGCCTCTCGACATTCGTTGGATCGCCGCCATGG
ACATGAGGGTTTTGGCCCAGCTGCTGGGGCTGCTGTTGCTGTGTTTCCCGGGGGCCAGATGCGAGCAGAA
GCTGATCAGCGAGGAGGACCTGGATATTCAACTCACACAGTCCCCCGCGTCTCTTGCCGTATCTTTGGGC
CAACGGGCGACCATTTCCTGCAAAGCGTCCCAGAGTGTTGATTACGATGGGGACTCTTACCTCAATTGGT
ACCAGCAGATTCCCGGACAGCCGCCCAAGTTGTTGATATATGACGCTTCAAACTTGGTCAGTGGCATTCC
TCCCAGATTTTCTGGGAGCGGAAGTGGTACCGATTTTACACTTAACATTCATCCTGTGGAAAAAGTGGAT
GCCGCTACTTATCATTGTCAGCAGAGTACGGAAGACCCCTGGACGTTCGGTGGCGGTACGAAACTGGAGA
TCAAAGGCGGCGGTGGGAGCGGTGGGGGTGGATCAGGCGGCGGCGGAAGCCAAGTTCAACTGCAGCAGAG
TGGTGCAGAGCTGGTCAGACCTGGCAGCTCAGTTAAGATATCATGTAAAGCAAGTGGATACGCGTTTTCA
AGCTATTGGATGAACTGGGTCAAGCAAAGGCCTGGCCAGGGACTGGAGTGGATAGGACAAATTTGGCCCG
GGGACGGTGATACCAACTACAACGGCAAGTTTAAGGGAAAAGCCACCCTGACGGCTGATGAATCCTCTTC
TACTGCATATATGCAACTCAGCTCTTTGGCAAGCGAAGACAGCGCCGTGTACTTCTGCGCCAGGAGGGAA
ACTACAACTGTGGGTCGATATTACTACGCGATGGACTACTGGGGACAGGGGACGACTGTCACTGTTTCAT
CAGGTGGGGGAGGATCAGACATCAAGCTGCAACAATCTGGCGCTGAGTTGGCGAGGCCGGGGGCGAGTGT
TAAGATGAGTTGTAAGACTAGTGGTTATACTTTCACCAGGTACACCATGCACTGGGTGAAGCAGCGCCCG
GGACAGGGTCTTGAATGGATAGGTTATATCAATCCGTCCCGAGGGTATACTAACTACAACCAAAAATTCA
AAGACAAAGCGACTCTGACTACGGACAAATCCTCTAGCACAGCATACATGCAGCTTTCCAGCCTCACTAG
TGAAGACTCAGCAGTTTACTATTGTGCTAGGTACTATGATGATCACTATTGCCTCGATTACTGGGGACAA
GGGACGACCCTCACGGTGTCAAGTGTGGAGGGTGGCTCCGGAGGTTCCGGTGGATCCGGCGGGAGCGGTG
GAGTGGATGATATCCAACTTACTCAATCCCCGGCCATAATGAGTGCAAGTCCAGGAGAAAAGGTGACAAT
GACTTGCCGAGCGTCATCATCCGTATCTTACATGAACTGGTACCAGCAGAAGAGTGGCACGTCTCCTAAG
CGATGGATATACGACACATCCAAGGTCGCAAGCGGAGTGCCGTACCGATTCAGCGGTTCTGGGTCTGGGA
CTAGTTACTCCTTGACTATCTCATCCATGGAAGCCGAAGACGCCGCGACATACTATTGTCAACAATGGTC
CTCCAACCCCCTTACGTTCGGTGCTGGAACAAAGTTGGAGCTGAAACATCACCACCATCACCACTACCCA
TACGATGTTCCAGATTACGCTTGAGATCCTTGACTTGCGGCCGCAACTCCCACCTGCAACATGCGTGACT
GACTGAGGCCGCGACTCTAGAGTCGACCTGCATCTAGGCGCCGGAATTAGATCTCTCGAGGTTAACGAAT
TCTACCGGGTAGGGGAGGCGCTTTTCCCAAGGCAGTCTGGAGCATGCGCTTTAGCAGCCCCGCTGGGCAC
TTGGCGCTACACAAGTGGCCTCTGGCCTCGCACACATTCCACATCCACCGGTAGGCGCCAACCGGCTCCG
TTCTTTGGTGGCCCCTTCGCGCCACCTTCTACTCCTCCCCTAGTCAGGAAGTTCCCCCCCGCCCCGCAGC
TCGCGTCGTGCAGGACGTGACAAATGGAAGTAGCACGTCTCACTAGTCTCGTGCAGATGGACAGCACCGC
TGAGCAATGGAAGCGGGTAGGCCTTTGGGGCAGCGGCCAATAGCAGCTTTGCTCCTTCGCTTTCTGGGCT
CAGAGGCTGGGAAGGGGTGGGTCCGGGGGCGGGCTCAGGGGCGGGCTCAGGGGCGGGGCGGGCGCCCGAA
GGTCCTCCGGAGGCCCGGCATTCTGCACGCTTCAAAAGCGCACGTCTGCCGCGCTGTTCTCCTCTTCCTC
ATCTCCGGGCCTTTCGACCTGCAGCCCAAGCTTACCATGGTGAGCAAGGGCGAGGAGGATAACATGGCCA
TCATCAAGGAGTTCATGCGCTTCAAGGTGCACATGGAGGGCTCCGTGAACGGCCACGAGTTCGAGATCGA
GGGCGAGGGCGAGGGCCGCCCCTACGAGGGCACCCAGACCGCCAAGCTGAAGGTGACCAAGGGTGGCCCC
CTGCCCTTCGCCTGGGACATCCTGTCCCCTCAGTTCATGTACGGCTCCAAGGCCTACGTGAAGCACCCCG
CCGACATCCCCGACTACTTGAAGCTGTCCTTCCCCGAGGGCTTCAAGTGGGAGCGCGTGATGAACTTCGA
GGACGGCGGCGTGGTGACCGTGACCCAGGACTCCTCCCTGCAGGACGGCGAGTTCATCTACAAGGTGAAG
CTGCGCGGCACCAACTTCCCCTCCGACGGCCCCGTAATGCAGAAGAAGACCATGGGCTGGGAGGCCTCCT
CCGAGCGGATGTACCCCGAGGACGGCGCCCTGAAGGGCGAGATCAAGCAGAGGCTGAAGCTGAAGGACGG
CGGCCACTACGACGCTGAGGTCAAGACCACCTACAAGGCCAAGAAGCCCGTGCAGCTGCCCGGCGCCTAC
AACGTCAACATCAAGTTGGACATCACCTCCCACAACGAGGACTACACCATCGTGGAACAGTACGAACGCG
CCGAGGGCCGCCACTCCACCGGCGGCATGGACGAGCTGTACAAGTAAAGCGGCCGCGACTCTAGAGTCGA
CCTGCAGGCATGCAAGCTTGCAGGCATGCAAGCTTGATATCAAGCTTATCGATAATCAACCTCTGGATTA
CAAAATTTGTGAAAGATTGACTGGTATTCTTAACTATGTTGCTCCTTTTACGCTATGTGGATACGCTGCT
TTAATGCCTTTGTATCATGCTATTGCTTCCCGTATGGCTTTCATTTTCTCCTCCTTGTATAAATCCTGGT
TGCTGTCTCTTTATGAGGAGTTGTGGCCCGTTGTCAGGCAACGTGGCGTGGTGTGCACTGTGTTTGCTGA
CGCAACCCCCACTGGTTGGGGCATTGCCACCACCTGTCAGCTCCTTTCCGGGACTTTCGCTTTCCCCCTC
CCTATTGCCACGGCGGAACTCATCGCCGCCTGCCTTGCCCGCTGCTGGACAGGGGCTCGGCTGTTGGGCA
CTGACAATTCCGTGGTGTTGTCGGGGAAATCATCGTCCTTTCCTTGGCTGCTCGCCTGTGTTGCCACCTG
GATTCTGCGCGGGACGTCCTTCTGCTACGTCCCTTCGGCCCTCAATCCAGCGGACCTTCCTTCCCGCGGC
CTGCTGCCGGCTCTGCGGCCTCTTCCGCGTCTTCGCCTTCGCCCTCAGACGAGTCGGATCTCCCTTTGGG
CCGCCTCCCCGCATCGATACCGTCGACCTCGAGGGAATTAATTCGAGCTCGGTACCTTTAAGACCAATGA
CTTACAAGGCAGCTGTAGATCTTAGCCACTTTTTAAAAGAAAAGGGGGGACTGGAAGGGCTAATTCACTC
CCAACGAAGACAAGATCTGCTTTTTGCTTGTACTGGGTCTCTCTGGTTAGACCAGATCTGAGCCTGGGAG
CTCTCTGGCTAACTAGGGAACCCACTGCTTAAGCCTCAATAAAGCTTGCCTTGAGTGCTTCAAGTAGTGT
GTGCCCGTCTGTTGTGTGACTCTGGTAACTAGAGATCCCTCAGACCCTTTTAGTCAGTGTGGAAAATCTC
TAGCAGCATCTAGAATTAATTCCGTGTATTCTATAGTGTCACCTAAATCGTATGTGTATGATACATAAGG
TTATGTATTAATTGTAGCCGCGTTCTAACGACAATATGTACAAGCCTAATTGTGTAGCATCTGGCTTACT
GAAGCAGACCCTATCATCTCTCTCGTAAACTGCCGTCAGAGTCGGTTTGGTTGGACGAACCTTCTGAGTT
TCTGGTAACGCCGTCCCGCACCCGGAAATGGTCAGCGAACCAATCAGCAGGGTCATCGCTAGCCAGATCC
TCTACGCCGGACGCATCGTGGCCGGCATCACCGGCGCCACAGGTGCGGTTGCTGGCGCCTATATCGCCGA
CATCACCGATGGGGAAGATCGGGCTCGCCACTTCGGGCTCATGAGCGCTTGTTTCGGCGTGGGTATGGTG
GCAGGCCCCGTGGCCGGGGGACTGTTGGGCGCCATCTCCTTGCATGCACCATTCCTTGCGGCGGCGGTGC
TCAACGGCCTCAACCTACTACTGGGCTGCTTCCTAATGCAGGAGTCGCATAAGGGAGAGCGTCGAATGGT
GCACTCTCAGTACAATCTGCTCTGATGCCGCATAGTTAAGCCAGCCCCGACACCCGCCAACACCCGCTGA
CGCGCCCTGACGGGCTTGTCTGCTCCCGGCATCCGCTTACAGACAAGCTGTGACCGTCTCCGGGAGCTGC
ATGTGTCAGAGGTTTTCACCGTCATCACCGAAACGCGCGAGACGAAAGGGCCTCGTGATACGCCTATTTT
TATAGGTTAATGTCATGATAATAATGGTTTCTTAGACGTCAGGTGGCACTTTTCGGGGAAATGTGCGCGG
AACCCCTATTTGTTTATTTTTCTAAATACATTCAAATATGTATCCGCTCATGAGACAATAACCCTGATAA
ATGCTTCAATAATATTGAAAAAGGAAGAGTATGAGTATTCAACATTTCCGTGTCGCCCTTATTCCCTTTT
TTGCGGCATTTTGCCTTCCTGTTTTTGCTCACCCAGAAACGCTGGTGAAAGTAAAAGATGCTGAAGATCA
GTTGGGTGCACGAGTGGGTTACATCGAACTGGATCTCAACAGCGGTAAGATCCTTGAGAGTTTTCGCCCC
GAAGAACGTTTTCCAATGATGAGCACTTTTAAAGTTCTGCTATGTGGCGCGGTATTATCCCGTATTGACG
CCGGGCAAGAGCAACTCGGTCGCCGCATACACTATTCTCAGAATGACTTGGTTGAGTACTCACCAGTCAC
AGAAAAGCATCTTACGGATGGCATGACAGTAAGAGAATTATGCAGTGCTGCCATAACCATGAGTGATAAC
ACTGCGGCCAACTTACTTCTGACAACGATCGGAGGACCGAAGGAGCTAACCGCTTTTTTGCACAACATGG
GGGATCATGTAACTCGCCTTGATCGTTGGGAACCGGAGCTGAATGAAGCCATACCAAACGACGAGCGTGA
CACCACGATGCCTGTAGCAATGGCAACAACGTTGCGCAAACTATTAACTGGCGAACTACTTACTCTAGCT
TCCCGGCAACAATTAATAGACTGGATGGAGGCGGATAAAGTTGCAGGACCACTTCTGCGCTCGGCCCTTC
CGGCTGGCTGGTTTATTGCTGATAAATCTGGAGCCGGTGAGCGTGGGTCTCGCGGTATCATTGCAGCACT
GGGGCCAGATGGTAAGCCCTCCCGTATCGTAGTTATCTACACGACGGGGAGTCAGGCAACTATGGATGAA
CGAAATAGACAGATCGCTGAGATAGGTGCCTCACTGATTAAGCATTGGTAACTGTCAGACCAAGTTTACT
CATATATACTTTAGATTGATTTAAAACTTCATTTTTAATTTAAAAGGATCTAGGTGAAGATCCTTTTTGA
TAATCTCATGACCAAAATCCCTTAACGTGAGTTTTCGTTCCACTGAGCGTCAGACCCCGTAGAAAAGATC
AAAGGATCTTCTTGAGATCCTTTTTTTCTGCGCGTAATCTGCTGCTTGCAAACAAAAAAACCACCGCTAC
CAGCGGTGGTTTGTTTGCCGGATCAAGAGCTACCAACTCTTTTTCCGAAGGTAACTGGCTTCAGCAGAGC
GCAGATACCAAATACTGTTCTTCTAGTGTAGCCGTAGTTAGGCCACCACTTCAAGAACTCTGTAGCACCG
CCTACATACCTCGCTCTGCTAATCCTGTTACCAGTGGCTGCTGCCAGTGGCGATAAGTCGTGTCTTACCG
GGTTGGACTCAAGACGATAGTTACCGGATAAGGCGCAGCGGTCGGGCTGAACGGGGGGTTCGTGCACACA
GCCCAGCTTGGAGCGAACGACCTACACCGAACTGAGATACCTACAGCGTGAGCTATGAGAAAGCGCCACG
CTTCCCGAAGGGAGAAAGGCGGACAGGTATCCGGTAAGCGGCAGGGTCGGAACAGGAGAGCGCACGAGGG
AGCTTCCAGGGGGAAACGCCTGGTATCTTTATAGTCCTGTCGGGTTTCGCCACCTCTGACTTGAGCGTCG
ATTTTTGTGATGCTCGTCAGGGGGGCGGAGCCTATGGAAAAACGCCAGCAACGCGGCCTTTTTACGGTTC
CTGGCCTTTTGCTGGCCTTTTGCTCACATGTTCTTTCCTGCGTTATCCCCTGATTCTGTGGATAACCGTA
TTACCGCCTTTGAGTGAGCTGATACCGCTCGCCGCAGCCGAACGACCGAGCGCAGCGAGTCAGTGAGCGA
GGAAGCGGAAGAGCGCCCAATACGCAAACCGCCTCTCCCCGCGCGTTGGCCGATTCATTAATGCAGCTGT
GGAATGTGTGTCAGTTAGGGTGTGGAAAGTCCCCAGGCTCCCCAGCAGGCAGAAGTATGCAAAGCATGCA
TCTCAATTAGTCAGCAACCAGGTGTGGAAAGTCCCCAGGCTCCCCAGCAGGCAGAAGTATGCAAAGCATG
CATCTCAATTAGTCAGCAACCATAGTCCCGCCCCTAACTCCGCCCATCCCGCCCCTAACTCCGCCCAGTT
CCGCCCATTCTCCGCCCCATGGCTGACTAATTTTTTTTATTTATGCAGAGGCCGAGGCCGCCTCGGCCTC
TGAGCTATTCCAGAAGTAGTGAGGAGGCTTTTTTGGAGGCCTAGGCTTTTGCAAAAAGCTTGGACACAAG
ACAGGCTTGCGAGATATGTTTGAGAATACCACTTTATCCCGCGTCAGGGAGAGGCAGTGCGTAAAAAGAC
GCGGACTCATGTGAAATACTGGTTTTTAGTGCGCCAGATCTCTATAATCTCGCGCAACCTATTTTCCCCT
CGAACACTTTTTAAGCCGTAGATAAACAGGCTGGGACACTTCACATGAGCGAAAAATACATCGTCACCTG
GGACATGTTGCAGATCCATGCACGTAAACTCGCAAGCCGACTGATGCCTTCTGAACAATGGAAAGGCATT
ATTGCCGTAAGCCGTGGCGGTCTGTACCGGGTGCGTTACTGGCGCGTGAACTGGGTATTCGTCATGTCGA
TACCGTTTGTATTTCCAGCTACGATCACGACAACCAGCGCGAGCTTAAAGTGCTGAAACGCGCAGAAGGC
GATGGCGAAGGCTTCATCGTTATTGATGACCTGGTGGATACCGGTGGTACTGCGGTTGCGATTCGTGAAA
TGTATCCAAAAGCGCACTTTGTCACCATCTTCGCAAAACCGGCTGGTCGTCCGCTGGTTGATGACTATGT
TGTTGATATCCCGCAAGATACCTGGATTGAACAGCCGTGGGATATGGGCGTCGTATTCGTCCCGCCAATC
TCCGGTCGCTAATCTTTTCAACGCCTGGCACTGCCGGGCGTTGTTCTTTTTAACTTCAGGCGGGTTACAA
TAGTTTCCAGTAAGTATTCTGGAGGCTGCATCCATGACACAGGCAAACCTGAGCGAAACCCTGTTCAAAC
CCCGCTTTAAACATCCTGAAACCTCGACGCTAGTCCGCCGCTTTAATCACGGCGCACAACCGCCTGTGCA
GTCGGCCCTTGATGGTAAAACCATCCCTCACTGGTATCGCATGATTAACCGTCTGATGTGGATCTGGCGC
GGCATTGACCCACGCGAAATCCTCGACGTCCAGGCACGTATTGTGATGAGCGATGCCGAACGTACCGACG
ATGATTTATACGATACGGTGATTGGCTACCGTGGCGGCAACTGGATTTATGAGTGGGCCCCGGATCTTTG
TGAAGGAACCTTACTTCTGTGGTGTGACATAATTGGACAAACTACCTACAGAGATTTAAAGCTCTAAGGT
AAATATAAAATTTTTAAGTGTATAATGTGTTAAACTACTGATTCTAATTGTTTGTGTATTTTAGATTCCA
ACCTATGGAACTGATGAATGGGAGCAGTGGTGGAATGCCTTTAATGAGGAAAACCTGTTTTGCTCAGAAG
AAATGCCATCTAGTGATGATGAGGCTACTGCTGACTCTCAACATTCTACTCCTCCAAAAAAGAAGAGAAA
GGTAGAAGACCCCAAGGACTTTCCTTCAGAATTGCTAAGTTTTTTGAGTCATGCTGTGTTTAGTAATAGA
ACTCTTGCTTGCTTTGCTATTTACACCACAAAGGAAAAAGCTGCACTGCTATACAAGAAAATTATGGAAA
AATATTCTGTAACCTTTATAAGTAGGCATAACAGTTATAATCATAACATACTGTTTTTTCTTACTCCACA
CAGGCATAGAGTGTCTGCTATTAATAACTATGCTCAAAAATTGTGTACCTTTAGCTTTTTAATTTGTAAA
GGGGTTAATAAGGAATATTTGATGTATAGTGCCTTGACTAGAGATCATAATCAGCCATACCACATTTGTA
GAGGTTTTACTTGCTTTAAAAAACCTCCCACACCTCCCCCTGAACCTGAAACATAAAATGAATGCAATTG
TTGTTGTTAACTTGTTTATTGCAGCTTATAATGGTTACAAATAAAGCAATAGCATCACAAATTTCACAAA
TAAAGCATTTTTTTCACTGCATTCTAGTTGTGGTTTGTCCAAACTCATCAATGTATCTTATCATGTCTGG
ATCAACTGGATAACTCAAGCTAACCAAAATCATCCCAAACTTCCCACCCCATACCCTATTACCACTGCCA
ATTACCTGTGGTTTCATTTACTCTAAACCTGTGATTCCTCTGAATTATTTTCATTTTAAAGAAATTGTAT
TTGTTAAATATGTACTACAAACTTAGTAGTTGGAAGGGCTAATTCACTCCCAAAGAAGACAAGATATCCT
TGATCTGTGGATCTACCACACACAAGGCTACTTCCCTGATTAGCAGAACTACACACCAGGGCCAGGGGTC
AGATATCCACTGACCTTTGGATGGTGCTACAAGCTAGTACCAGTTGAGCCAGATAAGGTAGAAGAGGCCA
ATAAAGGAGAGAACACCAGCTTGTTACACCCTGTGAGCCTGCATGGGATGGATGACCCGGAGAGAGAAGT
GTTAGAGTGGAGGTTTGACAGCCGCCTAGCATTTCATCACGTGGCCCGAGAGCTGCATCCGGAGTACTTC
AAGAACTGCTGATATCGAGCTTGCTACAAGGGACTTTCCGCTGGGGACTTTCCAGGGAGGCGTGGCCTGG
GCGGGACTGGGGAGTGGCGAGCCCTCAGATCCTGCATATAAGCAGCTGCTTTTTGCCTGTACTGGGTCTC
TCTGGTTAGACCAGATCTGAGCCTGGGAGCTCTCTGGCTAACTAGGGAACCCACTGCTTAAGCCTCAATA
AAGCTTGCCTTGAGTGCTTCAAGTAGTGTGTGCCCGTCTGTTGTGTGACTCTGGTAACTAGAGATCCCTC
AGACCCTTTTAGTCAGTGTGGAAAATCTCTAGCAGTGGCGCCCGAACAGGGACTTGAAAGCGAAAGGGAA
ACCAGAGGAGCTCTCTCGACGCAGGACTCGGCTTGCTGAAGCGCGCACGGCAAGAGGCGAGGGGCGGCGA
CTGGTGAGTACGCCAAAAATTTTGACTAGCGGAGGCTAGAAGGAGAGAGATGGGTGCGAGAGCGTCAGTA
TTAAGCGGGGGAGAATTAGATCGCGATGGGAAAAAATTCGGTTAAGGCCAGGGGGAAAGAAAAAATATAA
ATTAAAACATATAGTATGGGCAAGCAGGGAGCTAGAACGATTCGCAGTTAATCCTGGCCTGTTAGAAACA
TCAGAAGGCTGTAGACAAATACTGGGACAGCTACAACCATCCCTTCAGACAGGATCAGAAGAACTTAGAT
CATTATATAATACAGTAGCAACCCTCTATTGTGTGCATCAAAGGATAGAGATAAAAGACACCAAGGAAGC
TTTAGACAAGATAGAGGAAGAGCAAAACAAAAGTAAGACCACCGCACAGCAAGCGGCCGGCCGCTGATCT
TCAGACCTGGAGGAGGAGATATGAGGGACAATTGGAGAAGTGAATTATATAAATATAAAGTAGTAAAAAT
TGAACCATTAGGAGTAGCACCCACCAAGGCAAAGAGAAGAGTGGTGCAGAGAGAAAAAAGAGCAGTGGGA
ATAGGAGCTTTGTTCCTTGGGTTCTTGGGAGCAGCAGGAAGCACTATGGGCGCAGCGTCAATGACGCTGA
CGGTACAGGCCAGACAATTATTGTCTGGTATAGTGCAGCAGCAGAACAATTTGCTGAGGGCTATTGAGGC
GCAACAGCATCTGTTGCAACTCACAGTCTGGGGCATCAAGCAGCTCCAGGCAAGAATCCTGGCTGTGGAA
AGATACCTAAAGGATCAACAGCTCCTGGGGATTTGGGGTTGCTCTGGAAAACTCATTTGCACCACTGCTG
TGCCTTGGAATGCTAGTTGGAGTAATAAATCTCTGGAACAGATTTGGAATCACACGACCTGGATGGAGTG
GGACAGAGAAATTAACAATTACACAAGCTTAATACACTCCTTAATTGAAGAATCGCAAAACCAGCAAGAA
AAGAATGAACAAGAATTATTGGAATTAGATAAATGGGCAAGTTTGTGGAATTGGTTTAACATAACAAATT
GGCTGTGGTATATAAAATTATTCATAATGATAGTAGGAGGCTTGGTAGGTTTAAGAATAGTTTTTGCTGT
ACTTTCTATAGTGAATAGAGTTAGGCAGGGATATTCACCATTATCGTTTCAGACCCACCTCCCAACCCCG
AGGGGACCCGACAGGCCCGAAGGAATAGAAGAAGAAGGTGGAGAGAGAGACAGAGACAGATCCATTCGAT
TAGTGAACGGATCTCGACGGTATCGCCAAATGGCAGTATTCATCCACAATTTTAAAAGAAAAGGGGGGAT
TGGGGGGTACAGTGCAGGGGAAAGAATAGTAGACATAATAGCAACAGACATACAAACTAAAGAATTACAA
AAACAAATTACAAAAATTCAAAATTTTCGGGTTTATTACAGGGACAGCAGAGATCCAGTTTGGATCGATA
AGCTTGATATCGAATTC
